Addgene plasmid #192803: pMRX-IP-mGFP-TAX1BP1
Purpose: Stable expression of mGFP-TAX1BP1 in mammalian cells
Depositing lab: Noboru Mizushima. Depositing organization: The University of Tokyo. Publication: NCOA4 drives ferritin phase separation to facilitate macroferritinophagy and microferritinophagy. Ohshima T, Yamamoto H, Sakamaki Y, Saito C, Mizushima N. J Cell Biol. 2022 Oct 3;221(10). pii: 213442. doi: 10.1083/jcb.202203102. Epub 2022 Sep 6. PubMed 36066504.
Backbone
  Vector backbone: pMRX-IP
  Vector type: Mammalian Expression
  Selectable markers: Puromycin
Growth in bacteria
  Bacterial resistance: Ampicillin, 100 μg/mL
  Growth temperature: 37°C
  Growth strain: DH5alpha
  Copy number: Unknown
Gene/Insert
  Gene/Insert name: NCOA4
  Species: H. sapiens (human)
  Insert size (bp): 2241
  Entrez Gene: NCOA4 (a.k.a. ARA70, ELE1, PTC3, RFG)
  Tag / fusion protein: monomeric EGFP (A206K) (N terminal on insert)
Terms and licenses: Academic/Nonprofit Terms; Industry Terms: Not Available to Industry
How to cite: pMRX-IP-mGFP-TAX1BP1 was a gift from Noboru Mizushima (Addgene plasmid # 192803 ; http://n2t.net/addgene:192803 ; RRID:Addgene_192803)
