[The description below was written by a language model from this plasmid's Addgene catalogue record and pLannotate feature annotations shown in this document.]
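Description:
pMRX-IP-mGFP-TAX1BP1 is a Moloney murine leukemia virus (MMLV)-based retroviral vector built on the pMRX-IP backbone for stable expression of a GFP-tagged protein in mammalian cells. The catalogue lists it simply as a mammalian expression vector, but the feature table shows a retroviral architecture. A CMV enhancer is fused to a partial LTR at the 5' end, which would drive transcription of the viral genome in packaging cells. This is followed by the MMLV Ψ packaging signal, a truncated gag lacking its start codon, and a pol region carrying the splice acceptor. LTR sequences close the provirus at the 3' end. In bacteria the plasmid is maintained through a high-copy ColE1/pUC-type origin and an ampicillin resistance gene with its bla promoter. A short lacI fragment appears to be a backbone remnant.

The payload is a bicistronic cassette. Monomeric EGFP (the A206K variant, which reduces dimerisation) is placed N-terminal to the insert. It is followed by an EMCV IRES and the puromycin N-acetyltransferase gene, so the fusion protein and the selection marker are translated from one transcript and transduced cells can be selected with puromycin.

The record is inconsistent about the insert. The gene/insert fields name human NCOA4, whereas the plasmid name, the stated purpose and the sequence-derived annotation all indicate human TAX1BP1. The annotated TAX1BP1 coding region of about 2.2 kb also matches the listed insert size, so the NCOA4 entry is probably a catalogue error.

The construct comes from a study of NCOA4-driven ferritin phase separation and ferritinophagy. Within that context it is suited to generating stable cell lines for fluorescence imaging of TAX1BP1.
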