Features (pLannotate 1.2.2; 15 found; start..end, strand, type, name):
      1..380     +  enhancer       CMV enhancer: human cytomegalovirus immediate early enhancer
    381..676     +  LTR            3' LTR (ΔU3) (fragment): self-inactivating 3' long terminal repeat (LTR) from Moloney murine leukemia virus
    739..1096    +  misc_feature   MMLV Ψ: packaging signal of Moloney murine leukemia virus (MMLV)
   1161..1577    +  CDS            gag (truncated): truncated Moloney murine leukemia virus (MMLV) gag gene lacking the start codon
   1587..1961    +  misc_feature   pol region: Moloney murine leukemia virus (MMLV) pol region containing the splice acceptor site
   1994..2710    +  CDS            mEGFP: mEGFP is a basic (constitutively fluorescent) green fluorescent protein published in 2002, derived from Aequorea victoria. It has moderate acid sensitivity.
   2738..4975    +  CDS            TAX1BP1 (fragment): TAXB1_HUMAN - Also known as T6BP. Experimental evidence at protein level: Swiss-Prot protein existence level 1. Inhibits TNF-induced apoptosis by mediating the TNFAIP3 anti- apoptotic activity. Degraded by caspase-3-like family proteins upon TNF-induced apoptosis. May also play a role in the pro-inflammatory cytokine IL-1 signaling cascade. From Homo sapiens (Human).
   5010..5585    +  misc_feature   IRES2: internal ribosome entry site (IRES) of the encephalomyocarditis virus (EMCV)
   5592..6191    +  CDS            PuroR: puromycin N-acetyltransferase; pac from Streptomyces alboniger; confers resistance to puromycin
   6299..6420    +  LTR            3' LTR (ΔU3) (fragment): self-inactivating 3' long terminal repeat (LTR) from Moloney murine leukemia virus
   6421..6890    +  LTR            LTR: long terminal repeat from Moloney murine leukemia virus
   6956..7008    -  CDS            lacI (fragment): lac repressor; lacI; The lac repressor binds to the lac operator to inhibit transcription in E. coli. This inhibition can be relieved by adding lactose or isopropyl-β-D-thiogalactopyranoside (IPTG).
   7191..7779    -  rep_origin     ori: high-copy-number ColE1/pMB1/pBR322/pUC origin of replication
   7943..8803    -  CDS            AmpR: β-lactamase; bla; confers resistance to ampicillin, carbenicillin, and related antibiotics
   8804..8908    -  promoter       AmpR promoter: bla
>Addgene plasmid #192803 | pMRX-IP-mGFP-TAX1BP1 | addgene full sequence | sequence record 379073 | Addgene NGS Result
GACATTGATTATTGACTAGTTATTAATAGTAATCAATTACGGGGTCATTAGTTCATAGCCCATATATGGA
GTTCCGCGTTACATAACTTACGGTAAATGGCCCGCCTGGCTGACCGCCCAACGACCCCCGCCCATTGACG
TCAATAATGACGTATGTTCCCATAGTAACGCCAATAGGGACTTTCCATTGACGTCAATGGGTGGAGTATT
TACGGTAAACTGCCCACTTGGCAGTACATCAAGTGTATCATATGCCAAGTACGCCCCCTATTGACGTCAA
TGACGGTAAATGGCCCGCCTGGCATTATGCCCAGTACATGACCTTATGGGACTTTCCTACTTGGCAGTAC
ATCTACGTATTAGTCATCGCTATTACCATGCTAGAGAACCATCAGATGTTTCCAGGGTGCCCCAAGGACC
TGAAATGACCCTGTGCCTTATTTGAACTAACCAATCAGTTCGCTTCTCGCTTCTGTTCGCGCGCTTCTGC
TCCCCGAGCTCAATAAAAGAGCCCACAACCCCTCACTCGGCGCGCCAGTCCTCCGATTGACTGAGTCGCC
CGGGTACCCGTGTATCCAATAAACCCTCTTGCAGTTGCATCCGACTTGTGGTCTCGCTGTTCCTTGGGAG
GGTCTCCTCTGAGTGATTGACTACCCGTCAGCGGGGGTCTTTCATTTGGGGGCTCGTCCGGGATCGGGAG
ACCCCTGCCCAGGGACCACCGACCCACCACCGGGAGGTAAGCTGGCCAGCAACTTATCTGTGTCTGTCCG
ATTGTCTAGTGTCTATGACTGATTTTATGCGCCTGCGTCGGTACTAGTTAGCTAACTAGCTCTGTATCTG
GCGGACCCGTGGTGGAACTGACGAGTTCGGAACACCCGGCCGCAACCCTGGGAGACGTCCCAGGGACTTC
GGGGGCCGTTTTTGTGGCCCGACCTGAGTCCAAAAATCCCGATCGTTTTGGACTCTTTGGTGCACCCCCC
TTAGAGGAGGGATATGTGGTTCTGGTAGGAGACGAGAACCTAAAACAGTTCCCGCCTCCGTCTGAATTTT
TGCTTTCGGTTTGGGACCGAAGCCGCGCCGCGCGTCTTGTCTGCTGCAGCATCGTTCTGTGTTGTCTCTG
TCTGACTGTGTTTCTGTATTTGTCTGAAAATATGGGCCCGGGCCAGACTGTTACCACTCCCTTAAGTTTG
ACCTTAGGTCACTGGAAAGATGTCGAGCGGATCGCTCACAACCAGTCGGTAGATGTCAAGAAGAGACGTT
GGGTTACCTTCTGCTCTGCAGAATGGCCAACCTTTAACGTCGGATGGCCGCGAGACGGCACCTTTAACCG
AGACCTCATCACCCAGGTTAAGATCAAGGTCTTTTCACCTGGCCCGCATGGACACCCAGACCAGGTCCCC
TACATCGTGACCTGGGAAGCCTTGGCTTTTGACCCCCCTCCCTGGGTCAAGCCCTTTGTACACCCTAAGC
CTCCGCCTCCTCTTCCTCCATCCGCCCCGTCTCTCCCCCTTGAACCTCCTCGTTCGACCCCGCCTCGATC
CTCCCTTTATCCAGCCCTCACTCCTTCTCTAGGCGCCCCCATATGGCCATATGAGATCTTATATGGGGCA
CCCCCGCCCCTTGTAAACTTCCCTGACCCTGACATGACAAGAGTTACTAACAGCCCCTCTCTCCAAGCTC
ACTTACAGGCTCTCTACTTAGTCCAGCACGAAGTCTGGAGACCTCTGGCGGCAGCCTACCAAGAACAACT
GGACCGACCGGTGGTACCTCACCCTTACCGAGTCGGCGACACAGTGTGGGTCCGCCGACACCAGACTAAG
AACCTAGAACCTCGCTGGAAAGGACCTTACACAGTCCTGCTGACCACCCCCACCGCCCTCAAAGTAGACG
GCATCGCAGCTTGGATACACGCCGCCCACGTGAAGGCTGCCGACCCCGGGGGTGGACCATCCTCTAGACT
GCCGGATCTGCCATCGATATAAAGCTTGCCACCATGGTGAGCAAGGGCGAGGAGCTGTTCACCGGGGTGG
TGCCCATCCTGGTCGAGCTGGACGGCGACGTAAACGGCCACAAGTTCAGCGTGTCCGGCGAGGGCGAGGG
CGATGCCACCTACGGCAAGCTGACCCTGAAGTTCATCTGCACCACCGGCAAGCTGCCCGTGCCCTGGCCC
ACCCTCGTGACCACCCTGACCTACGGCGTGCAGTGCTTCAGCCGCTACCCCGACCACATGAAGCAGCACG
ACTTCTTCAAGTCCGCCATGCCCGAAGGCTACGTCCAGGAGCGCACCATCTTCTTCAAGGACGACGGCAA
CTACAAGACCCGCGCCGAGGTGAAGTTCGAGGGCGACACCCTGGTGAACCGCATCGAGCTGAAGGGCATC
GACTTCAAGGAGGACGGCAACATCCTGGGGCACAAGCTGGAGTACAACTACAACAGCCACAACGTCTATA
TCATGGCCGACAAGCAGAAGAACGGCATCAAGGTGAACTTCAAGATCCGCCACAACATCGAGGACGGCAG
CGTGCAGCTCGCCGACCACTACCAGCAGAACACCCCCATCGGCGACGGCCCCGTGCTGCTGCCCGACAAC
CACTACCTGAGCACCCAGTCCAAACTGAGCAAAGACCCCAACGAGAAGCGCGATCACATGGTCCTGCTGG
AGTTCGTGACCGCCGCCGGGATCACTCTCGGCATGGACGAGCTGTACAAGGGTTCAGGCTCGGGATCCGG
GAATTCGACATCCTTTCAAGAAGTCCCATTGCAGACTTCCAACTTTGCCCATGTCATCTTTCAAAATGTG
GCCAAGAGTTACCTTCCTAATGCACACCTGGAATGTCATTACACCTTAACTCCATATATTCATCCACATC
CAAAAGATTGGGTTGGTATATTCAAGGTTGGATGGAGTACTGCTCGTGATTATTACACGTTTTTATGGTC
CCCTATGCCTGAACATTATGTGGAAGGATCAACAGTCAATTGTGTACTAGCATTCCAAGGATATTACCTT
CCAAATGATGATGGAGAATTTTATCAGTTCTGTTACGTTACCCATAAGGGTGAAATTCGTGGAGCAAGTA
CACCTTTCCAGTTTCGAGCTTCTTCTCCAGTTGAAGAGCTGCTTACTATGGAAGATGAAGGAAATTCTGA
CATGTTAGTGGTGACCACAAAAGCAGGCCTTCTTGAGTTGAAAATTGAGAAAACCATGAAAGAAAAAGAA
GAACTGTTAAAGTTAATTGCCGTTCTGGAAAAAGAAACAGCACAACTTCGAGAACAAGTTGGGAGAATGG
AAAGAGAACTTAACCATGAGAAAGAAAGATGTGACCAACTGCAAGCAGAACAAAAGGGTCTTACTGAAGT
AACACAAAGCTTAAAAATGGAAAATGAAGAGTTTAAGAAGAGGTTCAGTGATGCTACATCCAAAGCCCAT
CAGCTTGAGGAAGATATTGTGTCAGTAACACATAAAGCAATTGAAAAAGAAACCGAATTAGACAGTTTAA
AGGACAAACTCAAGAAGGCACAACATGAAAGAGAACAACTTGAATGTCAGTTGAAGACAGAGAAGGATGA
AAAGGAACTTTATAAGGTACATTTGAAGAATACAGAAATAGAAAATACCAAGCTTATGTCAGAGGTCCAG
ACTTTAAAAAATTTAGATGGGAACAAAGAAAGCGTGATTACTCATTTCAAAGAAGAGATTGGCAGGCTGC
AGTTATGTTTGGCTGAAAAGGAAAATCTGCAAAGAACTTTCCTGCTTACAACCTCAAGTAAAGAAGATAC
TTGTTTTTTAAAGGAGCAACTTCGTAAAGCAGAGGAACAGGTTCAGGCAACTCGGCAAGAAGTTGTCTTT
CTGGCTAAAGAACTCAGTGATGCTGTCAACGTACGAGACAGAACGATGGCAGACCTGCATACTGCACGCT
TGGAAAACGAGAAAGTGAAAAAGCAGTTAGCTGATGCAGTGGCAGAACTTAAACTAAATGCTATGAAAAA
AGATCAGGACAAGACTGATACACTGGAACACGAACTAAGAAGAGAAGTTGAAGATCTGAAACTCCGTCTT
CAGATGGCTGCAGACCATTATAAAGAAAAATTTAAGGAATGCCAAAGGCTCCAAAAACAAATAAACAAAC
TTTCAGATCAATCAGCTAATAATAATAATGTCTTCACAAAGAAAACGGGGAATCAGCAGAAAGTGAATGA
TGCTTCAGTAAACACAGACCCAGCCACTTCTGCCTCTACTGTAGATGTAAAGCCATCACCTTCTGCAGCA
GAGGCAGATTTTGACATAGTAACAAAGGGGCAAGTCTGTGAAATGACCAAAGAAATTGCTGACAAAACAG
AAAAGTATAATAAATGTAAACAACTCTTGCAGGATGAGAAAGCAAAATGCAATAAATATGCTGATGAACT
TGCAAAAATGGAGCTGAAATGGAAAGAACAAGTGAAAATTGCTGAAAATGTAAAACTTGAACTAGCTGAA
GTACAGGACAATTATAAAGAACTTAAAAGGAGTCTAGAAAATCCAGCAGAAAGGAAAATGGAAGATGGAG
CAGATGGTGCTTTTTACCCAGATGAAATACAAAGGCCACCTGTCAGAGTCCCCTCTTGGGGACTGGAAGA
CAATGTTGTCTGCAGCCAGCCTGCTCGAAACTTTAGTCGGCCTGATGGCTTAGAGGACTCTGAGGATAGC
AAAGAAGATGAGAATGTGCCTACTGCTCCTGATCCTCCAAGTCAACATTTACGTGGGCATGGGACAGGCT
TTTGCTTTGATTCCAGCTTTGATGTTCACAAGAAGTGTCCCCTCTGTGAGTTAATGTTTCCTCCTAACTA
TGATCAGAGCAAATTTGAAGAACATGTTGAAAGTCACTGGAAGGTGTGCCCGATGTGCAGCGAGCAGTTC
CCTCCTGACTATGACCAGCAGGTGTTTGAAAGGCATGTGCAGACCCATTTTGATCAGAATGTTCTAAATT
TTGACTAGCTCGAGTAAAGCGGCCGCTACGTAAATTCCGCCCCCCCCCCTAACGTTACTGGCCGAAGCCG
CTTGGAATAAGGCCGGTGTGCGTTTGTCTATATGTTATTTTCCACCATATTGCCGTCTTTTGGCAATGTG
AGGGCCCGGAAACCTGGCCCTGTCTTCTTGACGAGCATTCCTAGGGGTCTTTCCCCTCTCGCCAAAGGAA
TGCAAGGTCTGTTGAATGTCGTGAAGGAAGCAGTTCCTCTGGAAGTTTCTTGAAGACAAACAACGTCTGT
AGCGACCCTTTGCAGGCAGCGGAACCCCCCACCTGGCGACAGGTGCCTCTGCGGCCAAAAGCCACGTGTA
TAAGATACACCTGCAAAGGCGGCACAACCCCAGTGCCACGTTGTGAGTTGGATAGTTGTGGAAAGAGTCA
AATGGCTCTCCTCAAGCGTATTCAACAAGGGGCTGAAGGATGCCCAGAAGGTACCCCATTGTATGGGATC
TGATCTGGGGCCTCGGTGCACATGCTTTACATGTGTTTAGTCGAGGTTAAAAAAACGTCTAGGCCCCCCG
AACCACGGGGACGTGGTTTTCCTTTGAAAAACACGATGATAATATGGCCACAACCGTCGACATGACCGAG
TACAAGCCCACGGTGCGCCTCGCCACCCGCGACGACGTCCCCCGGGCCGTACGCACCCTCGCCGCCGCGT
TCGCCGACTACCCCGCCACGCGCCACACCGTCGACCCGGACCGCCACATCGAGCGGGTCACCGAGCTGCA
AGAACTCTTCCTCACGCGCGTCGGGCTCGACATCGGCAAGGTGTGGGTCGCGGACGACGGCGCCGCGGTG
GCGGTCTGGACCACGCCGGAGAGCGTCGAAGCGGGGGCGGTGTTCGCCGAGATCGGCCCGCGCATGGCCG
AGTTGAGCGGTTCCCGGCTGGCCGCGCAGCAACAGATGGAAGGCCTCCTGGCGCCGCACCGGCCCAAGGA
GCCCGCGTGGTTCCTGGCCACCGTCGGCGTCTCGCCCGACCACCAGGGCAAGGGTCTGGGCAGCGCCGTC
GTGCTCCCCGGAGTGGAGGCGGCCGAGCGCGCCGGGGTGCCCGCCTTCCTGGAGACCTCCGCGCCCCGCA
ACCTCCCCTTCTACGAGCGGCTCGGCTTCACCGTCACCGCCGACGTCGAGGTGCCCGAAGGACCGCGCAC
CTGGTGCATGACCCGCAAGCCCGGTGCCTGAGTCGACCGCCCGCCCCACGACCCGCAGCGCCCGACCGAA
AGGAGCGCACGACCCCATGGCTCGACGATAAAATAAAAGATTTTATTTAGTCTCCAGAAAAAGGGGGGAA
TGAAAGACCCCACCTGTAGGTTTGGCAAGCTAGCTTAAGTAACGCCATTTTGCAAGGCATGGAAAAATAC
ATAACTGAGAATAGAGAAGTTCAGATCAAGGTCAGGAACAGATGGAACAGCTGAATATGGGCCAAACAGG
ATATCTGTGGTAAGCAGTTCCTGCCCCGGCTCAGGGCCAAGAACAGATGGAACAGCTGAATATGGGCCAA
ACAGGATATCTGTGGTAAGCAGTTCCTGCCCCGGCTCAGGGCCAAGAACAGATGGTCCCCAGATGCGGTC
CAGCCCTCAGCAGTTTCTAGAGAACCATCAGATGTTTCCAGGGTGCCCCAAGGACCTGAAATGACCCTGT
GCCTTATTTGAACTAACCAATCAGTTCGCTTCTCGCTTCTGTTCGCGCGCTTCTGCTCCCCGAGCTCAAT
AAAAGAGCCCACAACCCCTCACTCGGGGCGCCAGTCCTCCGATTGACTGAGTCGCCCGGGTACCCGTGTA
TCCAATAAACCCTCTTGCAGTTGCATCCGACTTGTGGTCTCGCTGTTCCTTGGGAGGGTCTCCTCTGAGT
GATTGACTACCCGTCAGCGGGGGTCTTTCACATGCAGCATGTATCAAAATTAATTTGGTTTTTTTTCTTA
AGTATTTACATTAAATGGCCATAGTTGCATTAATGAATCGGCCAACGCGCGGGGAGAGGCGGTTTGCGTA
TTGGGCGCTCTTCCGCTTCCTCGCTCACTGACTCGCTGCGCTCGGTCGTTCGGCTGCGGCGAGCGGTATC
AGCTCACTCAAAGGCGGTAATACGGTTATCCACAGAATCAGGGGATAACGCAGGAAAGAACATGTGAGCA
AAAGGCCAGCAAAAGGCCAGGAACCGTAAAAAGGCCGCGTTGCTGGCGTTTTTCCATAGGCTCCGCCCCC
CTGACGAGCATCACAAAAATCGACGCTCAAGTCAGAGGTGGCGAAACCCGACAGGACTATAAAGATACCA
GGCGTTTCCCCCTGGAAGCTCCCTCGTGCGCTCTCCTGTTCCGACCCTGCCGCTTACCGGATACCTGTCC
GCCTTTCTCCCTTCGGGAAGCGTGGCGCTTTCTCATAGCTCACGCTGTAGGTATCTCAGTTCGGTGTAGG
TCGTTCGCTCCAAGCTGGGCTGTGTGCACGAACCCCCCGTTCAGCCCGACCGCTGCGCCTTATCCGGTAA
CTATCGTCTTGAGTCCAACCCGGTAAGACACGACTTATCGCCACTGGCAGCAGCCACTGGTAACAGGATT
AGCAGAGCGAGGTATGTAGGCGGTGCTACAGAGTTCTTGAAGTGGTGGCCTAACTACGGCTACACTAGAA
GAACAGTATTTGGTATCTGCGCTCTGCTGAAGCCAGTTACCTTCGGAAAAAGAGTTGGTAGCTCTTGATC
CGGCAAACAAACCACCGCTGGTAGCGGTGGTTTTTTTGTTTGCAAGCAGCAGATTACGCGCAGAAAAAAA
GGATCTCAAGAAGATCCTTTGATCTTTTCTACGGGGTCTGACGCTCAGTGGAACGAAAACTCACGTTAAG
GGATTTTGGTCATGAGATTATCAAAAAGGATCTTCACCTAGATCCTTTTGCGGCCGGCCGCAAATCAATC
TAAAGTATATATGAGTAAACTTGGTCTGACAGTTACCAATGCTTAATCAGTGAGGCACCTATCTCAGCGA
TCTGTCTATTTCGTTCATCCATAGTTGCCTGACTCCCCGTCGTGTAGATAACTACGATACGGGAGGGCTT
ACCATCTGGCCCCAGTGCTGCAATGATACCGCGAGACCCACGCTCACCGGCTCCAGATTTATCAGCAATA
AACCAGCCAGCCGGAAGGGCCGAGCGCAGAAGTGGTCCTGCAACTTTATCCGCCTCCATCCAGTCTATTA
ATTGTTGCCGGGAAGCTAGAGTAAGTAGTTCGCCAGTTAATAGTTTGCGCAACGTTGTTGCCATTGCTAC
AGGCATCGTGGTGTCACGCTCGTCGTTTGGTATGGCTTCATTCAGCTCCGGTTCCCAACGATCAAGGCGA
GTTACATGATCCCCCATGTTGTGCAAAAAAGCGGTTAGCTCCTTCGGTCCTCCGATCGTTGTCAGAAGTA
AGTTGGCCGCAGTGTTATCACTCATGGTTATGGCAGCACTGCATAATTCTCTTACTGTCATGCCATCCGT
AAGATGCTTTTCTGTGACTGGTGAGTACTCAACCAAGTCATTCTGAGAATAGTGTATGCGGCGACCGAGT
TGCTCTTGCCCGGCGTCAACACGGGATAATACCGCGCCACATAGCAGAACTTTAAAAGTGCTCATCATTG
GAAAACGTTCTTCGGGGCGAAAACTCTCAAGGATCTTACCGCTGTTGAGATCCAGTTCGATGTAACCCAC
TCGTGCACCCAACTGATCTTCAGCATCTTTTACTTTCACCAGCGTTTCTGGGTGAGCAAAAACAGGAAGG
CAAAATGCCGCAAAAAAGGGAATAAGGGCGACACGGAAATGTTGAATACTCATACTCTTCCTTTTTCAAT
ATTATTGAAGCATTTATCAGGGTTATTGTCTCATGAGCGGATACATATTTGAATGTATTTAGAAAAATAA
ACAAATAGGGGTTCCGCGCACATTTCCCCGAAAAGTGCCACCTGACGTCTAAGAAACCATTATTATCATG
ACATTAACCTATAAAAATAGGCGTATCACGAGGCCCTTTCGTCTTCACTATAGGAGCTTGGCCCATTGCA
TACGTTGTATCCATATCATAATATGTACATTTATATTGGCTCATGTCCAACATTACCGCCATGTT
